>Addgene plasmid #163725 | pJH626_pJH_LldR_PlldR-sfGFP.1TAG | addgene full sequence | sequence record 323486 | Addgene NGS Result
TCCGCTCATGAGACAATAACCCTGATAAATGCTTCAATAATATTGAAAAAGGAAGAGTATGAGTATTCAA
CATTTCCGTGTCGCCCTTATTCCCTTTTTTGCGGCATTTTGCCTTCCTGTTTTTGCTCACCCAGAAACGC
TGGTGAAAGTAAAAGATGCTGAAGATCAGTTGGGTGCACGAGTGGGTTACATCGAACTGGATCTCAACAG
CGGTAAGATCCTTGAGAGTTTTCGCCCCGAAGAACGTTTTCCAATGATGAGCACTTTTAAAGTTCTGCTA
TGTGGCGCGGTATTATCCCGTATTGACGCCGGGCAAGAGCAACTCGGTCGCCGCATACACTATTCTCAGA
ATGACTTGGTTGAGTACTCACCAGTCACAGAAAAGCATCTTACGGATGGCATGACAGTAAGAGAATTATG
CAGTGCTGCCATAACCATGAGTGATAACACTGCGGCCAACTTACTTCTGACAACGATCGGAGGACCGAAG
GAGCTAACCGCTTTTTTGCACAACATGGGGGATCATGTAACTCGCCTTGATCGTTGGGAACCGGAGCTGA
ATGAAGCCATACCAAACGACGAGCGTGACACCACGATGCCTGTAGCAATGGCAACAACGTTGCGCAAACT
ATTAACTGGCGAACTACTTACTCTAGCTTCCCGGCAACAATTAATAGACTGGATGGAGGCGGATAAAGTT
GCAGGACCACTTCTGCGCTCGGCCCTTCCGGCTGGCTGGTTTATTGCTGATAAATCTGGAGCCGGTGAGC
GTGGGTCTCGCGGTATCATTGCAGCACTGGGGCCAGATGGTAAGCCCTCCCGTATCGTAGTTATCTACAC
GACGGGGAGTCAGGCAACTATGGATGAACGAAATAGACAGATCGCTGAGATAGGTGCCTCACTGATTAAG
CATTGGTAACTGTCAGACCAAGTTTACTCATATATACTTTAGATTGATTTAAAACTTCATTTTTAATTTA
AAAGGATCTAGGTGAAGATCCTTTTTGATAATCTCATGACCAAAATCCCTTAACGTGGGTTTTCGTTCCA
CTGAGCGTCAGACCCCGTAGAAAAGATCAAAGGATCATCTTGAGATCCTTTTTTTCTGCGCGTAATCTGC
TGCTTGCAAACAAAAAAACCACCGCTACCAGCGGTGGTTTGTTTGCCGGATCAAGAGCTACCAACTCTTT
TTCCGAAGGTAACTGGCTTCAGCAGAGCGCAGATACCAAATACTGTTCTTCTAGTGTAGCCGTAGTTAGG
CCACCACTTCAAGAACTCTGTAGCACCGCCTACATACCTCGCTCTGCTAATCCTGTTACCAGTGGCTGCT
GCCAGTGGCGATAAGTCGTGTCTTACCGGGTTGGACTCAAGACGATAGTTACCGGATAAGGCGCAGCGGT
CGGGCTGAACGGGGGGTTCGTGCACACAGCCCAGCTTGGAGCGAACGACCTACACCGAACTGAGATACCT
ACAGCGTGAGCTATGAGAAAGCGCCACGCTTCCCGAAGGGAGAAAGGCGGACAGGTATCCGGTAAGCGGC
AGGGTCGGAACAGGAGAGCGCACGAGGGAGCTTCCAGGGGGAAACGCCTGGTATCTTTATAGTCCTGTCG
GGTTTCGCCACCTCTGACTTGAGCGTCGATTTTTGTGATGCTCGTCAGGGGGGCGGAGCCTATGGAAAAA
CGCCAGCAACGCGGCCTTTTTACGGTTCCTGGCCTTTTGCTGGCCTTTTGCTCATGGCTGTTTTGGCGGA
TGAGAGAAGATTTTCAGCCTGATACAGATTAAATCAGAACGCAGAAGCGGTCTGATAAAACAGAATTTGC
CTGGCGGCAGTAGCGCGGTGGTCCCACCTGACCCCATGCCGAACTCAGAAGTGAAACGCCGTAGCGCCGA
TGGTAGTGTGGGGTCTCCCCATGCGAGAGTAGGGAACTGCCAGGCATCAAATAAAACGAAAGGCTCAGTC
GAAAGACTGGGCCTTTCGTTTTATCTGTTGTTTGTCGGTGAACGCTCTCCTGAGTAGGACAAATCCGCCG
GGAGCGGATTTGAACGTTGCGAAGCAACGGCCCGGAGGGTAGCGGGCAGGACGCCCGCCATAAACTGCCA
GGCATCAAATTAAGCAGAAGGCCATCCTGACGGATGGCCTTTTTGCGTTTCTACAAACTCTGCTAGCAAG
TAAGGCCGACCAACAACCTAAGGGCAATTCTCTGATGAGGATTGCCCTTTTCTTTACCAGACATCTCCCC
CCACAAGAATTGGCCCTACCAATTCTTCGCTTATCTGACCTCTGGTTCACAATTTCCCAATTAAAACTCA
CATCAATGTTGCCAATACATAACATTTAGTTAACCATTCATTGTCATTATCCCTACACAACACAATTGGC
AGTGCCACTTTTACACAACGTGTGACAAGGAGATGAGCAACAGACTCATTACACGATGTGCGTGGACTCC
CATTTAACTTTAAGAAGGAGATATACATATGCGTAAAGGTGAAGAACTGTTCACCGGTGTTGTTCCGATC
CTGGTTGAACTGGACGGTGACGTTAACGGTCACAAATTCTCTGTTCGTGGTGAAGGTGAAGGTGACGCTA
CCTAGGGTAAACTGACCCTGAAATTCATCTGCACCACCGGTAAACTGCCGGTTCCGTGGCCGACCCTGGT
TACCACCCTGACCTACGGTGTTCAGTGCTTCGCTCGTTACCCGGACCACATGAAACAGCACGACTTCTTC
AAATCTGCTATGCCGGAAGGTTACGTTCAGGAACGTACCATCTCTTTCAAAGACGACGGTACCTACAAAA
CCCGTGCTGAAGTTAAATTCGAAGGTGACACCCTGGTTAACCGTATCGAACTGAAAGGTATCGACTTCAA
AGAAGACGGTAACATCCTGGGTCACAAACTGGAATACAACTTCAACTCTCACAACGTTTACATCACCGCT
GACAAACAGAAAAACGGTATCAAAGCTAACTTCAAAATCCGTCACAACGTTGAAGACGGTTCTGTTCAGC
TGGCTGACCACTACCAGCAGAACACCCCGATCGGTGACGGTCCGGTTCTGCTGCCGGACAACCACTACCT
GTCTACCCAGTCTGTTCTGTCTAAAGACCCGAACGAAAAACGTGACCACATGGTTCTGCTGGAATTCGTT
ACCGCTGCTGGTATCACCCACGGTATGGACGAACTGTACAAAGATGCATGCCAGTTCTAACATAACCCTA
ATGAGTGAGCTAACTTACATTAATTGCGTTGCGCCTTAATTAACGGCACTCCTCAGCAAATATAATGACC
CTCTTGATAACCCAAGAGGGCATTTTTTAATGCCCATGGCGTTTACCACAGCTAACACCACGTCGTCCCT
ATCTGCTGCCCTAGGTCTATGAGTGGTTGCTGGATAACTTTACGGGCATGCATAAGGCTCGTAGGCTATA
TTCAGGGAGACCACAACGGTTTCCCTCTACAAATAATTTTGTTTAACTTTGAAATAAGGAGGTAATACAA
ATGATTGTTTTACCCAGACGCCTGTCAGACGAGGTTGCCGATCGTGTGCGGGCGCTGATTGATGAAAAAA
ACCTGGAAGCGGGCATGAAGTTGCCCGCTGAGCGCCAACTGGCGATGCAACTCGGCGTATCACGTAATTC
ACTGCGCGAGGCGCTGGCAAAACTGGTGAGTGAAGGCGTGCTGCTCAGTCGACGCGGCGGCGGGACGTTT
ATTCGCTGGCGTCATGACACATGGTCGGAGCAAAACATCGTCCAGCCGCTAAAAACACTGATGGCCGATG
ATCCGGATTACAGTTTCGATATTCTGGAAGCCCGCTACGCCATTGAAGCCAGCACCGCATGGCATGCGGC
AATGCGCGCCACACCTGGCGACAAAGAAAAGATTCAGCTTTGCTTTGAAGCAACGCTAAGTGAAGACCCG
GATATCGCCTCACAAGCGGACGTTCGTTTTCATCTGGCGATTGCCGAAGCCTCACATAACATCGTGCTGC
TGCAAACCATGCGCGGTTTCTTCGATGTCCTGCAATCCTCAGTGAAGCATAGCCGTCAGCGGATGTATCT
GGTGCCACCGGTTTTTTCACAACTGACCGAACAACATCAGGCTGTCATTGACGCCATTTTTGCCGGTGAT
GCTGACGGGGCGCGTAAAGCAATGATGGCGCACCTTAGTTTTGTTCACACCACCATGAAACGATTCGATG
AAGATCAGGCTCGCCACGCACGGATTACCCGCCTGCCCGGTGAGCATAATGAGCATTCGAGGGAGAAAAA
CGCATAATAAGCGACTAAAAAATTGAATGTAGGAAACCAACATGCCAGTTCGAGCAATAACTAGCATAAC
CCCTTGGGGCCTCTAAACGGGTCTTGAGGGGTTTTTTGCTGAAACCTCAGGCATTTGAGAAGCACACGGT
CACACT
Features (pLannotate 1.2.2; 11 found; start..end, strand, type, name):
      1..58      +  promoter       AmpR promoter (fragment): bla
     59..919     +  CDS            AmpR: β-lactamase; bla; confers resistance to ampicillin, carbenicillin, and related antibiotics
   1090..1678    +  rep_origin     ori: high-copy-number ColE1/pMB1/pBR322/pUC origin of replication
   1819..1934    +  ncRNA          5S rRNA: Accession: RF00001 - 5S ribosomal RNA
   1938..2024    +  terminator     rrnB T1 terminator: Escherichia coli rrnB; transcription terminator T1 from the E. coli rrnB gene
   2116..2143    +  terminator     rrnB T2 terminator: transcription terminator T2 from the E. coli rrnB gene
   2453..2471    +  RBS            RBS (fragment): efficient ribosome binding site from bacteriophage T7 gene 10 (Olins and Rangwala, 1989)
   2479..3192    +  CDS            Superfolder GFP: Superfolder GFP is a basic (constitutively fluorescent) green fluorescent protein published in 2005, derived from Aequorea victoria. It is reported to be a very rapidly-maturing weak dimer.
   3221..3242    -  protein_bind   CAP binding site: CAP binding activates transcription in the presence of cAMP. E. coli catabolite activator protein
   3501..4274    +  CDS            lldR: LLDR_ECOLI - Also known as lctR. Experimental evidence at transcript level: Swiss-Prot protein existence level 2. May be a regulatory protein for the LCT genes. From Escherichia coli (strain K12).
   4331..4378    +  terminator     T7 terminator: transcription terminator for bacteriophage T7 RNA polymerase
