[The description below was written by a language model from this plasmid's Addgene catalogue record and pLannotate feature annotations shown in this document.]
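Description:
pJH626_pJH_LldR_PlldR-sfGFP.1TAG is a 4.4 kb bacterial expression plasmid built on a pBR322-type backbone. It is maintained in E. coli through a high-copy ColE1/pMB1-family origin and selected with ampicillin via the β-lactamase gene (AmpR) and its promoter. The insert was assembled by Gibson cloning and is listed as synthetic.

The payload is a lactate-responsive reporter circuit with two coding sequences in the same orientation. The first is superfolder GFP, preceded by a ribosome binding site derived from bacteriophage T7 gene 10. Its codon for Asn39 is replaced by an amber (TAG) stop codon, so full-length fluorescent protein should be made only when an amber suppressor tRNA is present to read through that position. The plasmid name and stated purpose indicate that the reporter is driven by the lactate-inducible PlldR promoter. That promoter was not annotated in the feature table and presumably lies in the unannotated region upstream of the RBS. rrnB T1 and T2 terminators and a 5S rRNA segment sit ahead of this region, likely insulating the cassette from read-through out of the origin. The second coding sequence is E. coli lldR, the regulator of the lactate utilisation genes, which supplies lactate-dependent control of the promoter and is followed by a T7 terminator. The promoter driving lldR is not identified in the record, although a CAP binding site is annotated between the two genes.

According to the record, the construct provides lactate-inducible expression of a one-amber-codon GFP. It comes from work on a suppressor tRNA-mediated feedforward loop designed to eliminate leaky gene expression in bacteria. No suppressor tRNA is annotated on this plasmid, so it would presumably have to be supplied separately.
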