Addgene plasmid #163725: pJH626_pJH_LldR_PlldR-sfGFP.1TAG
Purpose: Lactate-inducible expression of green fluorescent protein encoding one amber codon
Depositing lab: Matthew Bennett. Depositing organization: Rice University. Publication: A suppressor tRNA-mediated feedforward loop eliminates leaky gene expression in bacteria. Ho JML, Miller CA, Parks SE, Mattia JR, Bennett MR. Nucleic Acids Res. 2021 Mar 18;49(5):e25. doi: 10.1093/nar/gkaa1179. PubMed 33290521.
Backbone
  Vector backbone: pBR322
  Vector type: Bacterial Expression
Growth in bacteria
  Bacterial resistance: Ampicillin, 100 μg/mL
  Growth temperature: 37°C
  Growth strain: NEB Stable
  Copy number: High Copy
Gene/Insert
  Gene/Insert name: lldr gfp.1TAG
  Species: Synthetic
  Mutation: gfp.N39TAG
  Cloning method: Gibson Cloning
Terms and licenses: Academic/Nonprofit Terms; Industry Terms: Not Available to Industry
How to cite: pJH626_pJH_LldR_PlldR-sfGFP.1TAG was a gift from Matthew Bennett (Addgene plasmid # 163725 ; http://n2t.net/addgene:163725 ; RRID:Addgene_163725)
