>Addgene plasmid #163725 | pJH626_pJH_LldR_PlldR-sfGFP.1TAG | depositor partial sequence | sequence record 317464 | PlldR-sfGFP.1TAG
GCCAGGCATCAAATTAAGCAGAAGGCCATCCTGACGGATGGCCTTTTTGCGTTTCTACAAACTCTGCTAG
CAAGTAAGGCCGACCAACAACCTAAGGGCAATTCTCTGATGAGGATTGCCCTTTTCTTTACCAGACATCT
CCCCCCACAAGAATTGGCCCTACCAATTCTTCGCTTATCTGACCTCTGGTTCACAATTTCCCAATTAAAA
CTCACATCAATGTTGCCAATACATAACATTTAGTTAACCATTCATTGTCATTATCCCTACACAACACAAT
TGGCAGTGCCACTTTTACACAACGTGTGACAAGGAGATGAGCAACAGACTCATTACACGATGTGCGTGGA
CTCCCATTTAACTTTAAGAAGGAGATATACATATGCGTAAAGGTGAAGAACTGTTCACCGGTGTTGTTCC
GATCCTGGTTGAACTGGACGGTGACGTTAACGGTCACAAATTCTCTGTTCGTGGTGAAGGTGAAGGTGAC
GCTACCTAGGGTAAACTGACCCTGAAATTCATCTGCACCACCGGTAAACTGCCGGTTCCGTGGCCGACCC
TGGTTACCACCCTGACCTACGGTGTTCAGTGCTTCGCTCGTTACCCGGACCACATGAAACAGCACGACTT
CTTCAAATCTGCTATGCCGGAAGGTTACGTTCAGGAACGTACCATCTCTTTCAAAGACGACGGTACCTAC
AAAACCCGTGCTGAAGTTAAATTCGAAGGTGACACCCTGGTTAACCGTATCGAACTGAAAGGTATCGACT
TCAAAGAAGACGGTAACATCCTGGGTCACAAACTGGAATACAACTTCAACTCTCACAACGTTTACATCAC
CGCTGACAAACAGAAAAACGGTATCAAAGCTAACTTCAAAATCCGTCACAACGTTGAAGACGGTTCTGTT
CAGCTGGCTGACCACTACCAGCAGAACACCCCGATCGGTGACGGTCCGGTTCTGCTGCCGGACAACCACT
ACCTGTCTACCCAGTCTGTTCTGTCTAAAGACCCGAACGAAAAACGTGACCACATGGTTCTGCTGGAATT
CGTTACCGCTGCTGGTATCACCCACGGTATGGACGAACTGTACAAAGATGCATGCCAGTTCTAACATAAC
CCTAATGAGTGAGCTAACTTACATTAATTGCGTTGCGCCTTAATTAACGGCACTCCTCAGCAAATATAAT
GACCCTCTTGATAACCCAAGAGGGCATTTTTTAATGCCCATGGCGTTTACCACAGCTAA
